>Addgene plasmid #77721 | PRKAR1A gRNA (BRDN0001144984) | addgene full sequence | sequence record 188302 | Addgene Assembled Sequence
CCCGGGTGCAAAGATGGATAAAGTTTTAAACAGAGAGGAATCTTTGCAGCTAATGGACCTTCTAGGTCTT
GAAAGGAGTGGGAATTGGCTCCGGTGCCCGTCAGTGGGCAGAGCGCACATCGCCCACAGTCCCCGAGAAG
TTGGGGGGAGGGGTCGGCAATTGATCCGGTGCCTAGAGAAGGTGGCGCGGGGTAAACTGGGAAAGTGATG
TCGTGTACTGGCTCCGCCTTTTTCCCGAGGGTGGGGGAGAACCGTATATAAGTGCAGTAGTCGCCGTGAA
CGTTCTTTTTCGCAACGGGTTTGCCGCCAGAACACAGGTAAGTGCCGTGTGTGGTTCCCGCGGGCCTGGC
CTCTTTACGGGTTATGGCCCTTGCGTGCCTTGAATTACTTCCACCTGGCTGCAGTACGTGATTCTTGATC
CCGAGCTTCGGGTTGGAAGTGGGTGGGAGAGTTCGAGGCCTTGCGCTTAAGGAGCCCCTTCGCCTCGTGC
TTGAGTTGAGGCCTGGCCTGGGCGCTGGGGCCGCCGCGTGCGAATCTGGTGGCACCTTCGCGCCTGTCTC
GCTGCTTTCGATAAGTCTCTAGCCATTTAAAATTTTTGATGACCTGCTGCGACGCTTTTTTTCTGGCAAG
ATAGTCTTGTAAATGCGGGCCAAGATCTGCACACTGGTATTTCGGTTTTTGGGGCCGCGGGCGGCGACGG
GGCCCGTGCGTCCCAGCGCACATGTTCGGCGAGGCGGGGCCTGCGAGCGCGGCCACCGAGAATCGGACGG
GGGTAGTCTCAAGCTGGCCGGCCTGCTCTGGTGCCTGGCCTCGCGCCGCCGTGTATCGCCCCGCCCTGGG
CGGCAAGGCTGGCCCGGTCGGCACCAGTTGCGTGAGCGGAAAGATGGCCGCTTCCCGGCCCTGCTGCAGG
GAGCTCAAAATGGAGGACGCGGCGCTCGGGAGAGCGGGCGGGTGAGTCACCCACACAAAGGAAAAGGGCC
TTTCCGTCCTCAGCCGTCGCTTCATGTGACTCCACGGAGTACCGGGCGCCGTCCAGGCACCTCGATTAGT
TCTCGAGCTTTTGGAGTACGTCGTCTTTAGGTTGGGGGGAGGGGTTTTATGCGATGGAGTTTCCCCACAC
TGAGTGGGTGGAGACTGAAGTTAGGCCAGCTTGGCACTTGATGTAATTCTCCTTGGAATTTGCCCTTTTT
GAGTTTGGATCTTGGTTCATTCTCAAGCCTCAGACAGTGGTTCAAAGTTTTTTTCTTCCATTTCAGGTGT
CGTGACGTACGGCCACCATGACCGAGTACAAGCCCACGGTGCGCCTCGCCACCCGCGACGACGTCCCCAG
GGCCGTACGCACCCTCGCCGCCGCGTTCGCCGACTACCCCGCCACGCGCCACACCGTCGATCCGGACCGC
CACATCGAGCGGGTCACCGAGCTGCAAGAACTCTTCCTCACGCGCGTCGGGCTCGACATCGGCAAGGTGT
GGGTCGCGGACGACGGCGCCGCCGTGGCGGTCTGGACCACGCCGGAGAGCGTCGAAGCGGGGGCGGTGTT
CGCCGAGATCGGCCCGCGCATGGCCGAGTTGAGCGGTTCCCGGCTGGCCGCGCAGCAACAGATGGAAGGC
CTCCTGGCGCCGCACCGGCCCAAGGAGCCCGCGTGGTTCCTGGCCACCGTCGGAGTCTCGCCCGACCACC
AGGGCAAGGGTCTGGGCAGCGCCGTCGTGCTCCCCGGAGTGGAGGCGGCCGAGCGCGCCGGGGTGCCCGC
CTTCCTGGAGACCTCCGCGCCCCGCAACCTCCCCTTCTACGAGCGGCTCGGCTTCACCGTCACCGCCGAC
GTCGAGGTGCCCGAAGGACCGCGCACCTGGTGCATGACCCGCAAGCCCGGTGCCTGAACGCGTTAAGTCG
ACAATCAACCTCTGGATTACAAAATTTGTGAAAGATTGACTGGTATTCTTAACTATGTTGCTCCTTTTAC
GCTATGTGGATACGCTGCTTTAATGCCTTTGTATCATGCTATTGCTTCCCGTATGGCTTTCATTTTCTCC
TCCTTGTATAAATCCTGGTTGCTGTCTCTTTATGAGGAGTTGTGGCCCGTTGTCAGGCAACGTGGCGTGG
TGTGCACTGTGTTTGCTGACGCAACCCCCACTGGTTGGGGCATTGCCACCACCTGTCAGCTCCTTTCCGG
GACTTTCGCTTTCCCCCTCCCTATTGCCACGGCGGAACTCATCGCCGCCTGCCTTGCCCGCTGCTGGACA
GGGGCTCGGCTGTTGGGCACTGACAATTCCGTGGTGTTGTCGGGGAAATCATCGTCCTTTCCTTGGCTGC
TCGCCTGTGTTGCCACCTGGATTCTGCGCGGGACGTCCTTCTGCTACGTCCCTTCGGCCCTCAATCCAGC
GGACCTTCCTTCCCGCGGCCTGCTGCCGGCTCTGCGGCCTCTTCCGCGTCTTCGCCTTCGCCCTCAGACG
AGTCGGATCTCCCTTTGGGCCGCCTCCCCGCGTCGACTTTAAGACCAATGACTTACAAGGCAGCTGTAGA
TCTTAGCCACTTTTTAAAAGAAAAGGGGGGACTGGAAGGGCTAATTCACTCCCAACGAAGACAAGATCTG
CTTTTTGCTTGTACTGGGTCTCTCTGGTTAGACCAGATCTGAGCCTGGGAGCTCTCTGGCTAACTAGGGA
ACCCACTGCTTAAGCCTCAATAAAGCTTGCCTTGAGTGCTTCAAGTAGTGTGTGCCCGTCTGTTGTGTGA
CTCTGGTAACTAGAGATCCCTCAGACCCTTTTAGTCAGTGTGGAAAATCTCTAGCAGTACGTATAGTAGT
TCATGTCATCTTATTATTCAGTATTTATAACTTGCAAAGAAATGAATATCAGAGAGTGAGAGGAACTTGT
TTATTGCAGCTTATAATGGTTACAAATAAAGCAATAGCATCACAAATTTCACAAATAAAGCATTTTTTTC
ACTGCATTCTAGTTGTGGTTTGTCCAAACTCATCAATGTATCTTATCATGTCTGGCTCTAGCTATCCCGC
CCCTAACTCCGCCCATCCCGCCCCTAACTCCGCCCAGTTCCGCCCATTCTCCGCCCCATGGCTGACTAAT
TTTTTTTATTTATGCAGAGGCCGAGGCCGCCTCGGCCTCTGAGCTATTCCAGAAGTAGTGAGGAGGCTTT
TTTGGAGGCCTAGGGACGTACCCAATTCGCCCTATAGTGAGTCGTATTACGCGCGCTCACTGGCCGTCGT
TTTACAACGTCGTGACTGGGAAAACCCTGGCGTTACCCAACTTAATCGCCTTGCAGCACATCCCCCTTTC
GCCAGCTGGCGTAATAGCGAAGAGGCCCGCACCGATCGCCCTTCCCAACAGTTGCGCAGCCTGAATGGCG
AATGGG
[124 nt withheld, positions 3367-3490]
C
[91 nt withheld, positions 3492-3582]
A
[49 nt withheld, positions 3584-3632]
CCTTTGACGTTGGAGTCCACGTTCTTT
[37 nt withheld, positions 3660-3696]
ACCCTATCTCGGTCTATTCTTTTGATTTATAAGGGATTTTGCCGATTTCGGCCTATTGGTTAAAAAATGA
GCTGATTTAACAAAAATTTAACGCGAATTTTAACAAAATATTAACGCTTACAATTTAGGTGGCACTTTTC
GGGGAAATGTGCGCGGAACCCCTATTTGTTTATTTTTCTAAATACATTCAAATATGTATCCGCTCATGAG
ACAATAACCCTGATAAATGCTTCAATAATATTGAAAAAGGAAGAGTATGAGTATTCAACATTTCCGTGTC
GCCCTTATTCCCTTTTTTGCGGCATTTTGCCTTCCTGTTTTTGCTCACCCAGAAACGCTGGTGAAAGTAA
AAGATGCTGAAGATCAGTTGGGTGCACGAGTGGGTTACATCGAACTGGATCTCAACAGCGGTAAGATCCT
TGAGAGTTTTCGCCCCGAAGAACGTTTTCCAATGATGAGCACTTTTAAAGTTCTGCTATGTGGCGCGGTA
TTATCCCGTATTGACGCCGGGCAAGAGCAACTCGGTCGCCGCATACACTATTCTCAGAATGACTTGGTTG
AGTACTCACCAGTCACAGAAAAGCATCTTACGGATGGCATGACAGTAAGAGAATTATGCAGTGCTGCCAT
AACCATGAGTGATAACACTGCGGCCAACTTACTTCTGACAACGATCGGAGGACCGAAGGAGCTAACCGCT
TTTTTGCACAACATGGGGGATCATGTAACTCGCCTTGATCGTTGGGAACCGGAGCTGAATGAAGCCATAC
CAAACGACGAGCGTGACACCACGATGCCTGTAGCAATGGCAACAACGTTGCGCAAACTATTAACTGGCGA
ACTACTTACTCTAGCTTCCCGGCAACAATTAATAGACTGGATGGAGGCGGATAAAGTTGCAGGACCACTT
CTGCGCTCGGCCCTTCCGGCTGGCTGGTTTATTGCTGATAAATCTGGAGCCGGTGAGCGTGGGTCTCGCG
GTATCATTGCAGCACTGGGGCCAGATGGTAAGCCCTCCCGTATCGTAGTTATCTACACGACGGGGAGTCA
GGCAACTATGGATGAACGAAATAGACAGATCGCTGAGATAGGTGCCTCACTGATTAAGCATTGGTAACTG
TCAGACCAAGTTTACTCATATATACTTTAGATTGATTTAAAACTTCATTTTTAATTTAAAAGGATCTAGG
TGAAGATCCTTTTTGATAATCTCATGACCAAAATCCCTTAACGTGAGTTTTCGTTCCACTGAGCGTCAGA
CCCCGTAGAAAAGATCAAAGGATCTTCTTGAGATCCTTTTTTTCTGCGCGTAATCTGCTGCTTGCAAACA
AAAAAACCACCGCTACCAGCGGTGGTTTGTTTGCCGGATCAAGAGCTACCAACTCTTTTTCCGAAGGTAA
CTGGCTTCAGCAGAGCGCAGATACCAAATACTGTTCTTCTAGTGTAGCCGTAGTTAGGCCACCACTTCAA
GAACTCTGTAGCACCGCCTACATACCTCGCTCTGCTAATCCTGTTACCAGTGGCTGCTGCCAGTGGCGAT
AAGTCGTGTCTTACCGGGTTGGACTCAAGACGATAGTTACCGGATAAGGCGCAGCGGTCGGGCTGAACGG
GGGGTTCGTGCACACAGCCCAGCTTGGAGCGAACGACCTACACCGAACTGAGATACCTACAGCGTGAGCT
ATGAGAAAGCGCCACGCTTCCCGAAGGGAGAAAGGCGGACAGGTATCCGGTAAGCGGCAGGGTCGGAACA
GGAGAGCGCACGAGGGAGCTTCCAGGGGGAAACGCCTGGTATCTTTATAGTCCTGTCGGGTTTCGCCACC
TCTGACTTGAGCGTCGATTTTTGTGATGCTCGTCAGGGGGGCGGAGCCTATGGAAAAACGCCAGCAACGC
GGCCTTTTTACGGTTCCTGGCCTTTTGCTGGCCTTTTGCTCACATGTTCTTTCCTGCGTTATCCCCTGAT
TCTGTGGATAACCGTATTACCGCCTTTGAGTGAGCTGATACCGCTCGCCGCAGCCGAACGACCGAGCGCA
GCGAGTCAGTGAGCGAGGAAGCGGAAGAGCGCCCAATACGCAAACCGCCTCTCCCCGCGCGTTGGCCGAT
TCATTAATGCAGCTGGCACGACAGGTTTCCCGACTGGAAAGCGGGCAGTGAGCGCAACGCAATTAATGTG
AGTTAGCTCACTCATTAGGCACCCCAGGCTTTACACTTTATGCTTCCGGCTCGTATGTTGTGTGGAATTG
TGAGCGGATAACAATTTCACACAGGAAACAGCTATGACCATGATTACGCCAAGCGCGCAATTAACCCTCA
CTAAAGGGAACAAAAGCTGGAGCTGCAAGCTTAATGTAGTCTTATGCAATACTCTTGTAGTCTTGCAACA
TGGTAACGATGAGTTAGCAACATGCCTTACAAGGAGAGAAAAAGCACCGTGCATGCCGATTGGTGGAAGT
AAGGTGGTACGATCGTGCCTTATTAGGAAGGCAACAGACGGGTCTGACATGGATTGGACGAACCACTGAA
TTGCCGCATTGCAGAGATATTGTATTTAAGTGCCTAGCTCGATACATAAACGGGTCTCTCTGGTTAGACC
AGATCTGAGCCTGGGAGCTCTCTGGCTAACTAGGGAACCCACTGCTTAAGCCTCAATAAAGCTTGCCTTG
AGTGCTTCAAGTAGTGTGTGCCCGTCTGTTGTGTGACTCTGGTAACTAGAGATCCCTCAGACCCTTTTAG
TCAGTGTGGAAAATCTCTAGCAGTGGCGCCCGAACAGGGACTTGAAAGCGAAAGGGAAACCAGAGGAGCT
CTCTCGACGCAGGACTCGGCTTGCTGAAGCGCGCACGGCAAGAGGCGAGGGGCGGCGACTGGTGAGTACG
CCAAAAATTTTGACTAGCGGAGGCTAGAAGGAGAGAGATGGGTGCGAGAGCGTCAGTATTAAGCGGGGGA
GAATTAGATCGCGATGGGAAAAAATTCGGTTAAGGCCAGGGGGAAAGAAAAAATATAAATTAAAACATAT
AGTATGGGCAAGCAGGGAGCTAGAACGATTCGCAGTTAATCCTGGCCTGTTAGAAACATCAGAAGGCTGT
AGACAAATACTGGGACAGCTACAACCATCCCTTCAGACAGGATCAGAAGAACTTAGATCATTATATAATA
CAGTAGCAACCCTCTATTGTGTGCATCAAAGGATAGAGATAAAAGACACCAAGGAAGCTTTAGACAAGAT
AGAGGAAGAGCAAAACAAAAGTAAGACCACCGCACAGCAAGCGGCCGCTGATCTTCAGACCTGGAGGAGG
AGATATGAGGGACAATTGGAGAAGTGAATTATATAAATATAAAGTAGTAAAAATTGAACCATTAGGAGTA
GCACCCACCAAGGCAAAGAGAAGAGTGGTGCAGAGAGAAAAAAGAGCAGTGGGAATAGGAGCTTTGTTCC
TTGGGTTCTTGGGAGCAGCAGGAAGCACTATGGGCGCAGCGTCAATGACGCTGACGGTACAGGCCAGACA
ATTATTGTCTGGTATAGTGCAGCAGCAGAACAATTTGCTGAGGGCTATTGAGGCGCAACAGCATCTGTTG
CAACTCACAGTCTGGGGCATCAAGCAGCTCCAGGCAAGAATCCTGGCTGTGGAAAGATACCTAAAGGATC
AACAGCTCCTGGGGATTTGGGGTTGCTCTGGAAAACTCATTTGCACCACTGCTGTGCCTTGGAATGCTAG
TTGGAGTAATAAATCTCTGGAACAGATTTGGAATCACACGACCTGGATGGAGTGGGACAGAGAAATTAAC
AATTACACAAGCTTAATACACTCCTTAATTGAAGAATCGCAAAACCAGCAAGAAAAGAATGAACAAGAAT
TATTGGAATTAGATAAATGGGCAAGTTTGTGGAATTGGTTTAACATAACAAATTGGCTGTGGTATATAAA
ATTATTCATAATGATAGTAGGAGGCTTGGTAGGTTTAAGAATAGTTTTTGCTGTACTTTCTATAGTGAAT
AGAGTTAGGCAGGGATATTCACCATTATCGTTTCAGACCCACCTCCCAACCCCGAGGGGACCCAGAGAGG
GCCTATTTCCCATGATTCCTTCATATTTGCATATACGATACAAGGCTGTTAGAGAGATAATTAGAATTAA
TTTGACTGTAAACACAAAGATATTAGTACAAAATACGTGACGTAGAAAGTAATAATTTCTTGGGTAGTTT
GCAGTTTTAAAATTATGTTTTAAAATGGACTATCATATGCTTACCGTAACTTGAAAGTATTTCGATTTCT
TGGCTTTATATATCTTGTGGAAAGGACGAAACACCGTGAATGGGCAACCAGTGTTGGTTTTAGAGCTAGA
AATAGCAAGTTAAAATAAGGCTAGTCCGTTATCAACTTGAAAAAGTGGCACCGAGTCGGTGCTTTTTTAA
GCTTGGCGTAACTAGATCTTGAGACAAATGGCAGTATTCATCCACAATTTTAAAAGAAAAGGGGGGATTG
GGGGGTACAGTGCAGGGGAAAGAATAGTAGACATAATAGCAACAGACATACAAACTAAAGAATTACAAAA
ACAAATTACAAAAATTCAAAATTTTCGGGTTTATTACAGGGACAGCAGAGATCCACTTTGGCGCCGGCTC
GAGGGGG
Features (pLannotate 1.2.2; 29 found; start..end, strand, type, name):
     14..80      +  CDS            small t antigen (fragment): SV40 (simian virus 40) small t antigen
    106..317     +  promoter       EF-1α core promoter: core promoter for human elongation factor EF-1α
    318..1256    +  intron         EF-1α intron A: intron upstream of the start codon of human EF-1α
   1278..1877    +  CDS            PuroR (fragment): puromycin N-acetyltransferase; pac from Streptomyces; confers resistance to puromycin
   1893..2481    +  misc_feature   WPRE: woodchuck hepatitis virus posttranscriptional regulatory element
   2532..2551    +  misc_feature   cPPT/CTS (fragment): central polypurine tract and central termination sequence of HIV-1
   2553..2786    +  LTR            3' LTR (ΔU3): self-inactivating 3' long terminal repeat (LTR) from HIV-1
   2864..2985    +  polyA_signal   SV40 poly(A) signal: SV40 polyadenylation signal
   3025..3160    +  rep_origin     SV40 ori: SV40 origin of replication
   3181..3199    -  promoter       T7 promoter: promoter for bacteriophage T7 RNA polymerase
   3207..3362    +  CDS            lacZα (fragment): LacZα fragment of β-galactosidase; lacZ fragment
   3367..3795    +  rep_origin     f1 ori (sequence partly withheld): f1 bacteriophage origin of replication; arrow indicates direction of (+) strand synthesis
   3848..3952    +  promoter       AmpR promoter: bla
   3953..4813    +  CDS            AmpR: β-lactamase; bla; confers resistance to ampicillin, carbenicillin, and related antibiotics
   4984..5572    +  rep_origin     ori: high-copy-number ColE1/pMB1/pBR322/pUC origin of replication
   5755..5847    +  CDS            lacI (fragment): lac repressor; lacI; The lac repressor binds to the lac operator to inhibit transcription in E. coli. This inhibition can be relieved by adding lactose or isopropyl-β-D-thiogalactopyranoside (IPTG).
   5860..5881    +  protein_bind   CAP binding site: CAP binding activates transcription in the presence of cAMP. E. coli catabolite activator protein
   5896..5926    +  promoter       lac promoter: promoter for the E. coli lac operon
   5934..5950    +  protein_bind   lac operator: The lac repressor binds to the lac operator to inhibit transcription in E. coli. This inhibition can be relieved by adding lactose or isopropyl-β-D-thiogalactopyranoside (IPTG). lac repressor encoded by lacI
   5995..6013    +  promoter       T3 promoter: promoter for bacteriophage T3 RNA polymerase
   6041..6267    +  promoter       RSV promoter: Rous sarcoma virus enhancer/promoter
   6268..6448    +  LTR            5' LTR (truncated): truncated 5' long terminal repeat (LTR) from HIV-1
   6495..6620    +  misc_feature   HIV-1 Ψ: packaging signal of human immunodeficiency virus type 1
   6604..6967    +  CDS            HIV-1 gag (fragment): gag protein from human immunodeficiency virus 1; gag
   7113..7346    +  misc_feature   RRE: The Rev response element (RRE) of HIV-1 allows for Rev-dependent mRNA export from the nucleus to the cytoplasm.
   7723..7749    +  CDS            Rev (fragment): human immunodeficiency virus 1 (HIV-1) Rev protein; rev; enhances nuclear export of unspliced and incompletely spliced viral mRNAs
   7753..7993    +  promoter       U6 promoter: RNA polymerase III promoter for human U6 snRNA
   8023..8098    +  misc_RNA       gRNA scaffold: guide RNA scaffold for the Streptococcus pyogenes CRISPR/Cas9 system
   8154..8271    +  misc_feature   cPPT/CTS: central polypurine tract and central termination sequence of HIV-1
