[The description below was written by a language model from this plasmid's Addgene catalogue record and pLannotate feature annotations shown in this document.]
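Description:
PRKAR1A gRNA (BRDN0001144984) is a third-generation lentiviral CRISPR guide plasmid built on the lentiGuide-Puro backbone and designed to target human PRKAR1A, with the guide chosen against several RefSeq transcript variants of the gene. In bacteria it is maintained as a high-copy plasmid through a ColE1/pUC-type origin and selected with ampicillin via the β-lactamase gene. An f1 origin, an SV40 origin and remnants of lac and T7/T3 cloning-vector sequence are also annotated in the backbone.

The lentiviral transfer cassette begins with an RSV promoter fused to a truncated HIV-1 5' LTR, which makes genomic RNA production in packaging cells independent of Tat. It continues through the Ψ packaging signal with a partial gag fragment, the Rev response element for nuclear export of the unspliced genome, and a cPPT/CTS. It ends in a self-inactivating ΔU3 3' LTR followed by an SV40 polyadenylation signal.

Two expression units sit within this frame. A human U6 RNA polymerase III promoter drives the PRKAR1A-specific spacer joined to the Streptococcus pyogenes gRNA scaffold. An EF-1α core promoter with its intron A drives puromycin N-acetyltransferase, followed by a WPRE to enhance transcript expression, so transduced mammalian cells can be selected with puromycin.

The plasmid does not encode Cas9, so it is meant to be used with a separate Cas9 lentivector or in cells that already express Cas9. There the guide directs cleavage of PRKAR1A for knockout studies. It belongs to a human kinome gRNA collection associated with work on optimized sgRNA design.
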