Addgene plasmid #77721: PRKAR1A gRNA (BRDN0001144984)
Purpose: 3rd generation lentiviral gRNA plasmid targeting human PRKAR1A
Depositing lab: John Doench & David Root. Depositing organization: Broad Institute. Publication: Optimized sgRNA design to maximize activity and minimize off-target effects of CRISPR-Cas9. Doench JG, Fusi N, Sullender M, Hegde M, Vaimberg EW, Donovan KF, Smith I, Tothova Z, Wilen C, Orchard R, Virgin HW, Listgarten J, Root DE. Nat Biotechnol. 2016 Jan 18. doi: 10.1038/nbt.3437. PubMed 26780180.
Backbone
  Vector backbone: lentiGuide-Puro
  Backbone manufacturer: Zhang Lab (Addgene plasmid # 52963)
  Vector type: Mammalian Expression, Lentiviral, CRISPR
  Selectable markers: Puromycin
Growth in bacteria
  Bacterial resistance: Ampicillin, 100 μg/mL
  Growth temperature: 37°C
  Growth strain: DH5alpha
  Copy number: High Copy
Gene/Insert
  Gene/Insert name: PRKAR1A (alt names: PRKAR1A; NM_001276289.1)
  gRNA/shRNA sequence: TGAATGGGCAACCAGTGTTG
  Species: H. sapiens (human)
  Entrez Gene: PRKAR1A (a.k.a. ACRDYS1, ADOHR, CAR, CNC, CNC1, PKR1, PPNAD1, PRKAR1, Prkar1alpha, TSE1)
  Promoter: hU6
  Cloning method: Unknown
  Sequencing primers: 5′ U6-F; 3′ pS2-R
Terms and licenses: Academic/Nonprofit Terms; Industry Terms: Not Available to Industry
Depositor comments: The gRNA was designed to target the following Genbank reference sequence(s): NM_001276289.1,NM_001276290.1,NM_001278433.1,NM_002734.4,NM_212471.2,NM_212472.2. Note that this plasmid does NOT contain Cas9. It should be used in conjunction with lentiCas9-Blast (Addgene #52962) or otherwise with cell lines already expressing Cas9. Browse the full kinome gRNA library at http://www.addgene.org/pooled-library/broadgpp-human-kinome/ or visit http://www.broadinstitute.org/rnai/public/ for detailed protocols and information.
How to cite: PRKAR1A gRNA (BRDN0001144984) was a gift from John Doench & David Root (Addgene plasmid # 77721 ; http://n2t.net/addgene:77721 ; RRID:Addgene_77721)
