>Addgene plasmid #77721 | PRKAR1A gRNA (BRDN0001144984) | depositor partial sequence | sequence record 145181 | Target Sequence
TGAATGGGCAACCAGTGTTG
