>Addgene plasmid #77721 | PRKAR1A gRNA (BRDN0001144984) | addgene partial sequence | sequence record 188301 | hU6-F
GACGTAGAAAGTAATAATTTCTTGGGTAGTTTGCAGTTTTAAAATTATGTTTTAAAATGGACTATCATAT
GCTTACCGTAACTTGAAAGTATTTCGATTTCTTGGCTTTATATATCTTGTGGAAAGGACGAAACACCGTG
AATGGGCAACCAGTGTTGGTTTTAGAGCTAGAAATAGCAAGTTAAAATAAGGCTAGTCCGTTATCAACTT
GAAAAAGTGGCACCGAGTCGGTGCTTTTTTAAGCTTGGCGTAACTAGATCTTGAGACAAATGGCAGTATT
CATCCACAATTTTAAAAGAAAAGGGGGGATTGGGGGGTACAGTGCAGGGGAAAGAATAGTAGACATAATA
GCAACAGACATACAAACTAAAGAATTACAAAAACAAATTACAAAAATTCAAAATTTTCGGGTTTATTACA
GGGACAGCAGAGATCCACTTTGGCGCCGGCTCGAGGGGGCCCGGGTGCAAAGATGGATAAAGTTTTAAAC
AGAGAGGAATCTTTGCAGCTAATGGACCTTCTAGGTCTTGAAAGGAGTGGGAATTGGCTCCGGTGCCCGT
CAGTGGGCAG
